Addgene plasmid #239835: pHS2096
Purpose: NovaIscB E. coli expression for recombinant purification
Depositing lab: Feng Zhang. Depositing organization: Broad Institute. Publication: Evolution-guided protein design of IscB for persistent epigenome editing in vivo. Kannan S, Altae-Tran H, Zhu S, Xu P, Strebinger D, Oshiro R, Faure G, Moeller L, Pham J, Mears KS, Ni HM, Macrae RK, Zhang F. Nat Biotechnol. 2025 May 7. doi: 10.1038/s41587-025-02655-3. PubMed 40335752.
Backbone
  Vector backbone: pET45b(+)
  Vector type: Bacterial Expression
Growth in bacteria
  Bacterial resistance: Ampicillin, 100 μg/mL
  Growth temperature: 37°C
  Growth strain: NEB Stable
  Copy number: High Copy
Gene/Insert
  Gene/Insert name: NovaIscB
  Species: Human gut metagenome assembly
  Mutation: Insertion of REC domain from NbaCas9-1 and swap of two loops in the REC domain, resulting in engineered IscB
  Promoter: T7
  Tag / fusion protein: 14xHis-TwinStrep-bdSUMO (N terminal on insert)
  Cloning method: Gibson Cloning
Terms and licenses: Academic/Nonprofit Terms; Industry Terms: Not Available to Industry
How to cite: pHS2096 was a gift from Feng Zhang (Addgene plasmid # 239835 ; http://n2t.net/addgene:239835 ; RRID:Addgene_239835)
