[The description below was written by a language model from this plasmid's Addgene catalogue record and pLannotate feature annotations shown in this document.]
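Description:
pHS2096 is a bacterial expression plasmid built on the pET45b(+) backbone for producing NovaIscB in E. coli for recombinant protein purification. It is a 7,919 nt construct carrying a ColE1/pBR322-type origin of replication together with the bom mobility region and the rop gene, and it is selected through the β-lactamase (AmpR) gene with ampicillin. The catalogue lists it as high copy, although rop is normally associated with restrained copy number. Several short tetracycline-resistance fragments and a tet promoter appear in the annotation. These are pBR322-derived backbone remnants rather than a functional marker.

The expression cassette follows the standard pET arrangement: a T7 promoter immediately followed by a lac operator, the T7 gene 10 ribosome binding site, the open reading frame and a T7 terminator, with lacI and its promoter carried on the same plasmid. Transcription therefore depends on a host supplying T7 RNA polymerase and is held off by lac repressor until induced with IPTG. The insert encodes NovaIscB, an engineered IscB derived from a human gut metagenome assembly, in which a REC domain from NbaCas9-1 was inserted and two loops within that domain were swapped. It is fused at its N terminus to a 14xHis-TwinStrep-bdSUMO tag, which provides two affinity handles and a SUMO module that can be removed by a cognate SUMO protease. The automated annotation detects the SUMO segment as a plant SUMO1-like fragment and also flags a thrombin site within the tag region, but does not annotate the NovaIscB coding sequence itself, which presumably occupies the unannotated span between the SUMO module and the terminator.
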