Features (pLannotate 1.2.2; 19 found; start..end, strand, type, name):
      9..288     -  CDS            TcR (fragment): tetracycline efflux protein; tet; confers resistance to tetracycline
    310..328     +  promoter       T7 promoter: promoter for bacteriophage T7 RNA polymerase
    329..353     +  protein_bind   lac operator: The lac repressor binds to the lac operator to inhibit transcription in E. coli. This inhibition can be relieved by adding lactose or isopropyl-β-D-thiogalactopyranoside (IPTG). lac repressor encoded by lacI
    368..390     +  RBS            RBS: efficient ribosome binding site from bacteriophage T7 gene 10 (Olins and Rangwala, 1989)
    484..501     +  CDS            thrombin site: thrombin recognition and cleavage site
    613..888     +  CDS            SUMO1 (fragment): SUMO1_ORYSJ - Also known as SMT3, SUM1. Experimental evidence at protein level: Swiss-Prot protein existence level 1. Ubiquitin-like protein which can be covalently attached to target lysines as a monomer. Does not seem to be involved in protein degradation and may function as an antagonist of ubiquitin in the degradation process (By similarity). From Oryza sativa subsp. japonica (Rice).
   2743..2790    +  terminator     T7 terminator: transcription terminator for bacteriophage T7 RNA polymerase
   2813..2917    -  CDS            TcR (fragment): tetracycline efflux protein; tet; confers resistance to tetracycline
   2965..2993    -  promoter       tet promoter: E. coli promoter for tetracycline efflux protein gene
   3106..3210    +  promoter       AmpR promoter: bla
   3211..4071    +  CDS            AmpR: β-lactamase; bla; confers resistance to ampicillin, carbenicillin, and related antibiotics
   4242..4830    +  rep_origin     ori: high-copy-number ColE1/pMB1/pBR322/pUC origin of replication
   5016..5155    -  misc_feature   bom: basis of mobility region from pBR322
   5257..5448    -  CDS            rop: Rop protein, which maintains plasmids at low copy number; rop
   5465..5845    +  CDS            YPB1_ECOLX: Protein predicted: Swiss-Prot protein existence level 4. From Escherichia coli.
   6087..6711    -  CDS            TcR (fragment): tetracycline efflux protein; tet; confers resistance to tetracycline
   6726..6747    -  protein_bind   CAP binding site: CAP binding activates transcription in the presence of cAMP. E. coli catabolite activator protein
   6760..7842    -  CDS            lacI: lac repressor; lacI; The lac repressor binds to the lac operator to inhibit transcription in E. coli. This inhibition can be relieved by adding lactose or isopropyl-β-D-thiogalactopyranoside (IPTG).
   7843..1       -  promoter       lacI promoter (across the origin): lacI
>Addgene plasmid #239835 | pHS2096 | addgene full sequence | sequence record 479109 | Addgene NGS Result
CCGGGATCTCGACGCTCTCCCTTATGCGACTCCTGCATTAGGAAGCAGCCCAGTAGTAGGTTGAGGCCGT
TGAGCACCGCCGCCGCAAGGAATGGTGCATGCAAGGAGATGGCGCCCAACAGTCCCCCGGCCACGGGGCC
TGCCACCATACCCACGCCGAAACAAGCGCTCATGAGCCCGAAGTGGCGAGCCCGATCTTCCCCATCGGTG
ATGTCGGCGATATAGGCGCCAGCAACCGCACCTGTGGCGCCGGTGATGCCGGCCACGATGCGTCCGGCGT
AGAGGATCGAGATCTCGATCCCGCGAAATTAATACGACTCACTATAGGGGAATTGTGAGCGGATAACAAT
TCCCCTCTAGAAATAATTTTGTTTAACTTTAAGAAGGAGATATACCATGGGCAGCAGCCATCACCATCAT
TCAGGCCATCACCATACCGGACACCACCATCATTCAGGCAGTCATCACCATTCCAGCAGCGGCCTGGTGC
CGCGCGGCAGCCATATGGCTAGCTGGAGCCATCCGCAGTTTGAAAAAGGTGGTGGTAGCGGTGGTGGTTC
AGGTGGTAGTGCATGGTCACACCCTCAGTTTGAGAAAGGATCTGCTGCGGGTGGCGAAGAAGATAAGAAA
CCGGCAGGTGGCGAAGGTGGCGGTGCCCATATCAACCTGAAAGTGAAAGGTCAAGACGGCAACGAAGTCT
TTTTCCGCATCAAACGTTCTACCCAGCTGAAAAAGCTGATGAACGCATACTGTGACCGTCAGTCTGTAGA
CATGACCGCAATTGCTTTCCTGTTTGATGGTCGTCGCCTGCGTGCGGAACAGACCCCGGATGAACTGGAG
ATGGAAGATGGCGACGAAATCGACGCAATGCTGCACCAGACTGGTGGCTCAAGTGGATCCAGATACGTGT
ACGTGCTGGATGTGGACGGCAAGCCTCTGATGCCTACATGCAGGTTCGGCAAGGTGCGGAGAATGCTGAA
ATCTGGCCAAGCTAAGGCCGTGGACACCCTGCCTTTCACCATCCAGCTGACCTACAAGCCCAGAACCAGA
ATCCTGCAACCTGTGACCCTGGGCCAGGACCCCGGCAGAACCAATATCGGAATGGCCGCCGTGCGGTTCG
ACGGCAAGGAACTGGGAAGATTCCACTGCATCACAAGAAACAAGGAAATCCCTAAGCTGATGGCCGACAG
AATGGCAGCCAGAAAGGCCTCCCGGAGAGGCGAGAGACTGGCCAGAAAGCGCCTGGCCCGGAAACTGCAC
ACCACCGCCAAGCACCTGAATGGCAGAATCCTGCCAGGATGTAGCGAGCCCATCGCCGTGAAGGACATCA
TCAACACAGAGAGCAGATTCAACAACAGAATCCTGACCAAATGCAAAGTGTGCGGCAAGAACACCCCTCT
GAGAAGAAACGTGCGGGAACTCCTGCTGGAAAACATCGTGAAGAACATCAGACTGCACGGCCCTGGCGGA
GAGATCGTGGGCCTGCACCCCGACCTGAAGGAAACACTCAAGAGAACCATCCTGGAAGGCCAGCAGGGCA
ATATCAACAAGCTGTTCAGGAAACTTAGAAAGGTGTACAAGATCACCCTGAACCAGAAAGACTGGCCTGG
CAAAAACCTGACCGATATCGCTAAGAATAAGCTGCCAGGCCGGCTGCCCTTCTGCAAGGAGCACTTCGCC
GAGAACGAGAAGTTCACCACCATCGAGAAGAGCACCTTCCGGCTGACCCCTACCGCCACCCAGCTGCTGC
GGACCCACATCAACCTGTTTAGAAAGCTGAGCGGCATCCTGCCCGTGACCGACGTGGCCGTCGAGCTGAA
CAAGTTCGCCTTTATGCAGCTGGACAACCCTGAGATGAAGAAGCGGGAAATCGACTTCTGCCACGGCCCA
CTGTGCGGCACCGGCGGCCTGGAAGCCGCTGTTAAGGAGCAGCAGGATGGAAAATGCCTGCTGTGTGGAA
AAGAATCTATCGGCCACTACCACCACATCGTGCCTAGGTCCCGTAGAGGCAGCAACACCATCGCTAATAT
CGCCGGCCTTTGTCCTAAGTGCCACGAGCTCGTGCACAAGGACGCCGATACAGCCGAGTCTCTGACAGAG
ATGAAAACCGGCCTGATGAAGAAGTATGGAGGCACCAGCGTGCTGAACCAGATCATCCCCAAGCTGGTGG
AAACCCTGGCCGACCTGTTTCCTGGCCACTTCCACGTGACAAACGGCTGGAACACCAAGGAGTTCAGAGA
GAAACATCATCTGGAAAAGGATCACGACGTGGATGCTTACTGCATCGCCTGCAGCCACCTGAAGCCTGAG
GAAACCCTGGTGGAAACTGAGCCTTTCGAGATCCTGCAGTTCAGAAAGCACAACAGAGCCATCATTCACC
ACCAGACCGAGCGGACGTACAAGCTGGACGGCGTGACAGTGGCTAAAAATAGAAAGAAACGGATGGAACA
GAAAACCGACAGCCTGGAAGATTGGTACGTGGACATGGCCAAGGAACACGGCAAAACACAGGCCGATGCC
ATGCGGAGCAGACTGACCGTGATCAAGAGCACACGGTATTACAACACCCCTGGCAGAATGATGCCAGGCA
CAGTTTTCCTGTACGAGGGCAAGAGATACGTGATGACCGGCCAGATTACAAACGGCAAGTACTACAGAGC
CTACGGCCAGGAGAAGCGGAACTTCCCCGCTGTCAAGGTGAGGATTCTGACAAAGAACACCGGACTAGTC
TTTGTGGCCTAGCTAGCATAACCCCTTGGGGCCTCTAAACGGGTCTTGAGGGGTTTTTTGCTGAAAGGAG
GAACTATATCCGGATATCCCGCAAGAGGCCCGGCAGTACCGGCATAACCAAGCCTATGCCTACAGCATCC
AGGGTGACGGTGCCGAGGATGACGATGAGCGCATTGTTAGATTTCATACACGGTGCCTGACTGCGTTAGC
AATTTAACTGTGATAAACTACCGCATTAAAGCTTATCGATGATAAGCTGTCAAACATGAGAATTCTTGAA
GACGAAAGGGCCTCGTGATACGCCTATTTTTATAGGTTAATGTCATGATAATAATGGTTTCTTAGACGTC
AGGTGGCACTTTTCGGGGAAATGTGCGCGGAACCCCTATTTGTTTATTTTTCTAAATACATTCAAATATG
TATCCGCTCATGAGACAATAACCCTGATAAATGCTTCAATAATATTGAAAAAGGAAGAGTATGAGTATTC
AACATTTCCGTGTCGCCCTTATTCCCTTTTTTGCGGCATTTTGCCTTCCTGTTTTTGCTCACCCAGAAAC
GCTGGTGAAAGTAAAAGATGCTGAAGATCAGTTGGGTGCACGAGTGGGTTACATCGAACTGGATCTCAAC
AGCGGTAAGATCCTTGAGAGTTTTCGCCCCGAAGAACGTTTTCCAATGATGAGCACTTTTAAAGTTCTGC
TATGTGGCGCGGTATTATCCCGTGTTGACGCCGGGCAAGAGCAACTCGGTCGCCGCATACACTATTCTCA
GAATGACTTGGTTGAGTACTCACCAGTCACAGAAAAGCATCTTACGGATGGCATGACAGTAAGAGAATTA
TGCAGTGCTGCCATAACCATGAGTGATAACACTGCGGCCAACTTACTTCTGACAACGATCGGAGGACCGA
AGGAGCTAACCGCTTTTTTGCACAACATGGGGGATCATGTAACTCGCCTTGATCGTTGGGAACCGGAGCT
GAATGAAGCCATACCAAACGACGAGCGTGACACCACGATGCCTGCAGCAATGGCAACAACGTTGCGCAAA
CTATTAACTGGCGAACTACTTACTCTAGCTTCCCGGCAACAATTAATAGACTGGATGGAGGCGGATAAAG
TTGCAGGACCACTTCTGCGCTCGGCCCTTCCGGCTGGCTGGTTTATTGCTGATAAATCTGGAGCCGGTGA
GCGTGGGTCTCGCGGTATCATTGCAGCACTGGGGCCAGATGGTAAGCCCTCCCGTATCGTAGTTATCTAC
ACGACGGGGAGTCAGGCAACTATGGATGAACGAAATAGACAGATCGCTGAGATAGGTGCCTCACTGATTA
AGCATTGGTAACTGTCAGACCAAGTTTACTCATATATACTTTAGATTGATTTAAAACTTCATTTTTAATT
TAAAAGGATCTAGGTGAAGATCCTTTTTGATAATCTCATGACCAAAATCCCTTAACGTGAGTTTTCGTTC
CACTGAGCGTCAGACCCCGTAGAAAAGATCAAAGGATCTTCTTGAGATCCTTTTTTTCTGCGCGTAATCT
GCTGCTTGCAAACAAAAAAACCACCGCTACCAGCGGTGGTTTGTTTGCCGGATCAAGAGCTACCAACTCT
TTTTCCGAAGGTAACTGGCTTCAGCAGAGCGCAGATACCAAATACTGTCCTTCTAGTGTAGCCGTAGTTA
GGCCACCACTTCAAGAACTCTGTAGCACCGCCTACATACCTCGCTCTGCTAATCCTGTTACCAGTGGCTG
CTGCCAGTGGCGATAAGTCGTGTCTTACCGGGTTGGACTCAAGACGATAGTTACCGGATAAGGCGCAGCG
GTCGGGCTGAACGGGGGGTTCGTGCACACAGCCCAGCTTGGAGCGAACGACCTACACCGAACTGAGATAC
CTACAGCGTGAGCTATGAGAAAGCGCCACGCTTCCCGAAGGGAGAAAGGCGGACAGGTATCCGGTAAGCG
GCAGGGTCGGAACAGGAGAGCGCACGAGGGAGCTTCCAGGGGGAAACGCCTGGTATCTTTATAGTCCTGT
CGGGTTTCGCCACCTCTGACTTGAGCGTCGATTTTTGTGATGCTCGTCAGGGGGGCGGAGCCTATGGAAA
AACGCCAGCAACGCGGCCTTTTTACGGTTCCTGGCCTTTTGCTGGCCTTTTGCTCACATGTTCTTTCCTG
CGTTATCCCCTGATTCTGTGGATAACCGTATTACCGCCTTTGAGTGAGCTGATACCGCTCGCCGCAGCCG
AACGACCGAGCGCAGCGAGTCAGTGAGCGAGGAAGCGGAAGAGCGCCTGATGCGGTATTTTCTCCTTACG
CATCTGTGCGGTATTTCACACCGCAATGGTGCACTCTCAGTACAATCTGCTCTGATGCCGCATAGTTAAG
CCAGTATACACTCCGCTATCGCTACGTGACTGGGTCATGGCTGCGCCCCGACACCCGCCAACACCCGCTG
ACGCGCCCTGACGGGCTTGTCTGCTCCCGGCATCCGCTTACAGACAAGCTGTGACCGTCTCCGGGAGCTG
CATGTGTCAGAGGTTTTCACCGTCATCACCGAAACGCGCGAGGCAGCTGCGGTAAAGCTCATCAGCGTGG
TCGTGAAGCGATTCACAGATGTCTGCCTGTTCATCCGCGTCCAGCTCGTTGAGTTTCTCCAGAAGCGTTA
ATGTCTGGCTTCTGATAAAGCGGGCCATGTTAAGGGCGGTTTTTTCCTGTTTGGTCACTGATGCCTCCGT
GTAAGGGGGATTTCTGTTCATGGGGGTAATGATACCGATGAAACGAGAGAGGATGCTCACGATACGGGTT
ACTGATGATGAACATGCCCGGTTACTGGAACGTTGTGAGGGTAAACAACTGGCGGTATGGATGCGGCGGG
ACCAGAGAAAAATCACTCAGGGTCAATGCCAGCGCTTCGTTAATACAGATGTAGGTGTTCCACAGGGTAG
CCAGCAGCATCCTGCGATGCAGATCCGGAACATAATGGTGCAGGGCGCTGACTTCCGCGTTTACAGACTT
TACGAAACACGGAAACCGAAGACCATTCATGTTGTTGCTCAGGTCGCAGACGTTTTGCAGCAGCAGTCGC
TTCACGTTCGCTCGCGTATCGGTGATTCATTCTGCTAACCAGTAAGGCAACCCCGCCAGCCTAGCCGGGT
CCTCAACGACAGGAGCACGATCATGCGCACCCGTGGCCAGGACCCAACGCTGCCCGAGATGCGCCGCGTG
CGGCTGCTGGAGATGGCGGACGCGATGGATATGTTCTGCCAAGGGTTGGTTTGCGCATTCACAGTTCTCC
GCAAGAATTGATTGGCTCCAATTCTTGGAGTGGTGAATCCGTTAGCGAGGTGCCGCCGGCTTCCATTCAG
GTCGAGGTGGCCCGGCTCCATGCACCGCGACGCAACGCGGGGAGGCAGACAAGGTATAGGGCGGCGCCTA
CAATCCATGCCAACCCGTTCCATGTGCTCGCCGAGGCGGCATAAATCGCCGTGACGATCAGCGGTCCAAT
GATCGAAGTTAGGCTGGTAAGAGCCGCGAGCGATCCTTGAAGCTGTCCCTGATGGTCGTCATCTACCTGC
CTGGACAGCATGGCCTGCAACGCGGGCATCCCGATGCCGCCGGAAGCGAGAAGAATCATAATGGGGAAGG
CCATCCAGCCTCGCGTCGCGAACGCCAGCAAGACGTAGCCCAGCGCGTCGGCCGCCATGCCGGCGATAAT
GGCCTGCTTCTCGCCGAAACGTTTGGTGGCGGGACCAGTGACGAAGGCTTGAGCGAGGGCGTGCAAGATT
CCGAATACCGCAAGCGACAGGCCGATCATCGTCGCGCTCCAGCGAAAGCGGTCCTCGCCGAAAATGACCC
AGAGCGCTGCCGGCACCTGTCCTACGAGTTGCATGATAAAGAAGACAGTCATAAGTGCGGCGACGATAGT
CATGCCCCGCGCCCACCGGAAGGAGCTGACTGGGTTGAAGGCTCTCAAGGGCATCGGTCGAGATCCCGGT
GCCTAATGAGTGAGCTAACTTACATTAATTGCGTTGCGCTCACTGCCCGCTTTCCAGTCGGGAAACCTGT
CGTGCCAGCTGCATTAATGAATCGGCCAACGCGCGGGGAGAGGCGGTTTGCGTATTGGGCGCCAGGGTGG
TTTTTCTTTTCACCAGTGAGACGGGCAACAGCTGATTGCCCTTCACCGCCTGGCCCTGAGAGAGTTGCAG
CAAGCGGTCCACGCTGGTTTGCCCCAGCAGGCGAAAATCCTGTTTGATGGTGGTTAACGGCGGGATATAA
CATGAGCTGTCTTCGGTATCGTCGTATCCCACTACCGAGATATCCGCACCAACGCGCAGCCCGGACTCGG
TAATGGCGCGCATTGCGCCCAGCGCCATCTGATCGTTGGCAACCAGCATCGCAGTGGGAACGATGCCCTC
ATTCAGCATTTGCATGGTTTGTTGAAAACCGGACATGGCACTCCAGTCGCCTTCCCGTTCCGCTATCGGC
TGAATTTGATTGCGAGTGAGATATTTATGCCAGCCAGCCAGACGCAGACGCGCCGAGACAGAACTTAATG
GGCCCGCTAACAGCGCGATTTGCTGGTGACCCAATGCGACCAGATGCTCCACGCCCAGTCGCGTACCGTC
TTCATGGGAGAAAATAATACTGTTGATGGGTGTCTGGTCAGAGACATCAAGAAATAACGCCGGAACATTA
GTGCAGGCAGCTTCCACAGCAATGGCATCCTGGTCATCCAGCGGATAGTTAATGATCAGCCCACTGACGC
GTTGCGCGAGAAGATTGTGCACCGCCGCTTTACAGGCTTCGACGCCGCTTCGTTCTACCATCGACACCAC
CACGCTGGCACCCAGTTGATCGGCGCGAGATTTAATCGCCGCGACAATTTGCGACGGCGCGTGCAGGGCC
AGACTGGAGGTGGCAACGCCAATCAGCAACGACTGTTTGCCCGCCAGTTGTTGTGCCACGCGGTTGGGAA
TGTAATTCAGCTCCGCCATCGCCGCTTCCACTTTTTCCCGCGTTTTCGCAGAAACGTGGCTGGCCTGGTT
CACCACGCGGGAAACGGTCTGATAAGAGACACCGGCATACTCTGCGACATCGTATAACGTTACTGGTTTC
ACATTCACCACCCTGAATTGACTCTCTTCCGGGCGCTATCATGCCATACCGCGAAAGGTTTTGCGCCATT
CGATGGTGT
